>Addgene plasmid #103780 | TIA1 RRM-CFP-FRBx5 | depositor full sequence | sequence record 196615 | TIA1 RRM-CFP-FRBx5 sequence 6964 bps
TAGTTATTAATAGTAATCAATTACGGGGTCATTAGTTCATAGCCCATATATGGAGTTCCGCGTTACATAA
CTTACGGTAAATGGCCCGCCTGGCTGACCGCCCAACGACCCCCGCCCATTGACGTCAATAATGACGTATG
TTCCCATAGTAACGCCAATAGGGACTTTCCATTGACGTCAATGGGTGGAGTATTTACGGTAAACTGCCCA
CTTGGCAGTACATCAAGTGTATCATATGCCAAGTACGCCCCCTATTGACGTCAATGACGGTAAATGGCCC
GCCTGGCATTATGCCCAGTACATGACCTTATGGGACTTTCCTACTTGGCAGTACATCTACGTATTAGTCA
TCGCTATTACCATGGTGATGCGGTTTTGGCAGTACATCAATGGGCGTGGATAGCGGTTTGACTCACGGGG
ATTTCCAAGTCTCCACCCCATTGACGTCAATGGGAGTTTGTTTTGGCACCAAAATCAACGGGACTTTCCA
AAATGTCGTAACAACTCCGCCCCATTGACGCAAATGGGCGGTAGGCGTGTACGGTGGGAGGTCTATATAA
GCAGAGCTGGTTTAGTGAACCGTCAGATCCGCTAGCGCCACCATGGAGGACGAGATGCCCAAGACTCTAT
ACGTCGGTAACCTTTCCAGAGATGTGACAGAAGCTCTAATTCTGCAACTCTTTAGCCAGATTGGACCTTG
TAAAAACTGCAAAATGATTATGGATACAGCTGGAAATGATCCCTATTGTTTTGTGGAGTTTCATGAGCAT
CGTCATGCAGCTGCAGCATTAGCTGCTATGAATGGACGGAAGATAATGGGTAAGGAAGTCAAAGTGAATT
GGGCAACAACCCCTAGCAGTCAAAAGAAAGATACAAGCAATCATTTCCATGTCTTTGTTGGTGATCTCAG
CCCAGAAATTACAACTGAAGATATAAAAGCTGCTTTTGCACCATTTGGAAGAATATCAGATGCCCGAGTG
GTAAAAGACATGGCAACAGGAAAGTCTAAGGGATATGGCTTTGTCTCCTTTTTCAACAAATGGGATGCTG
AAAACGCCATTCAACAGATGGGTGGCCAGTGGCTTGGTGGAAGACAAATCAGAACTAACTGGGCAACCCG
AAAGCCTCCCGCTCCAAAGAGTACATATGAGTCAAATACCAAACAGCTATCATATGATGAGGTTGTAAAT
CAGTCTAGTCCAAGCAACTGTACTGTATACTGTGGAGGTGTTACTTCTGGGCTAACAGAACAACTAGGAC
CGGTCGCCACCATGGTGAGCAAGGGCGAGGAGCTGTTCACCGGGGTGGTGCCCATCCTGGTCGAGCTGGA
CGGCGACGTAAACGGCCACAAGTTCAGCGTGTCCGGCGAGGGCGAGGGCGATGCCACCTACGGCAAGCTG
ACCCTGAAGTTCATCTGCACCACCGGCAAGCTGCCCGTGCCCTGGCCCACCCTCGTGACCACCCTGACCT
GGGGCGTGCAGTGCTTCAGCCGCTACCCCGACCACATGAAGCAGCACGACTTCTTCAAGTCCGCCATGCC
CGAAGGCTACGTCCAGGAGCGCACCATCTTCTTCAAGGACGACGGCAACTACAAGACCCGCGCCGAGGTG
AAGTTCGAGGGCGACACCCTGGTGAACCGCATCGAGCTGAAGGGCATCGACTTCAAGGAGGACGGCAACA
TCCTGGGGCACAAGCTGGAGTACAACTACATCAGCCACAACGTCTATATCACCGCCGACAAGCAGAAGAA
CGGCATCAAGGCCAACTTCAAGATCCGCCACAACATCGAGGACGGCAGCGTGCAGCTCGCCGACCACTAC
CAGCAGAACACCCCCATCGGCGACGGCCCCGTGCTGCTGCCCGACAACCACTACCTGAGCACCCAGTCCG
CCCTGAGCAAAGACCCCAACGAGAAGCGCGATCACATGGTCCTGCTGGAGTTCGTGACCGCCGCCGGGAT
CACTCTCGGCATGGACGAGCTGTACAAGGGAGCAAGTGGAATCCTCTGGCATGAGATGTGGCATGAAGGC
CTGGAAGAGGCATCTCGTTTGTACTTTGGGGAAAGGAACGTGAAAGGCATGTTTGAGGTGCTGGAGCCCT
TGCATGCTATGATGGAACGGGGCCCCCAGACTCTGAAGGAAACATCCTTTAATCAGGCCTATGGTCGAGA
TTTAATGGAGGCCCAAGAGTGGTGCAGGAAGTACATGAAATCAGGGAATGTCAAGGACCTCCTCCAAGCC
TGGGACCTCTATTATCATGTGTTCCGACGAATCTCAAAGAGTGCTGGTGGTAGTGCTGGTGGTAGTGCTG
GTGGTACTGGTGGTCCTCGAGCTAGTGCTGGTGGTAGTGCTGGTGGTAGTGCTGGTGGTATCCTCTGGCA
TGAGATGTGGCATGAAGGCCTGGAAGAGGCATCTCGTTTGTACTTTGGGGAAAGGAACGTGAAAGGCATG
TTTGAGGTGCTGGAGCCCTTGCATGCTATGATGGAACGGGGCCCCCAGACTCTGAAGGAAACATCCTTTA
ATCAGGCCTATGGTCGAGATTTAATGGAGGCCCAAGAGTGGTGCAGGAAGTACATGAAATCAGGGAATGT
CAAGGACCTCCTCCAAGCCTGGGACCTCTATTATCATGTGTTCCGACGAATCTCAAAGAAGCTTAGTGCT
GGTGGTAGTGCTGGTGGTAGTGCTGGTGGTATCCTCTGGCATGAGATGTGGCATGAAGGCCTGGAAGAGG
CATCTCGTTTGTACTTTGGGGAAAGGAACGTGAAAGGCATGTTTGAGGTGCTGGAGCCCTTGCATGCTAT
GATGGAACGGGGCCCCCAGACTCTGAAGGAAACATCCTTTAATCAGGCCTATGGTCGAGATTTAATGGAG
GCCCAAGAGTGGTGCAGGAAGTACATGAAATCAGGGAATGTCAAGGACCTCCTCCAAGCCTGGGACCTCT
ATTATCATGTGTTCCGACGAATCTCAAAGGAATTCAGTGCTGGTGGTAGTGCTGGTGGTAGTGCTGGTGG
TATCCTCTGGCATGAGATGTGGCATGAAGGCCTGGAAGAGGCATCTCGTTTGTACTTTGGGGAAAGGAAC
GTGAAAGGCATGTTTGAGGTGCTGGAGCCCTTGCATGCTATGATGGAACGGGGCCCCCAGACTCTGAAGG
AAACATCCTTTAATCAGGCCTATGGTCGAGATTTAATGGAGGCCCAAGAGTGGTGCAGGAAGTACATGAA
ATCAGGGAATGTCAAGGACCTCCTCCAAGCCTGGGACCTCTATTATCATGTGTTCCGACGAATCTCAAAG
GTCGACAGTGCTGGTGGTAGTGCTGGTGGTAGTGCTGGTGGTATCCTCTGGCATGAGATGTGGCATGAAG
GCCTGGAAGAGGCATCTCGTTTGTACTTTGGGGAAAGGAACGTGAAAGGCATGTTTGAGGTGCTGGAGCC
CTTGCATGCTATGATGGAACGGGGCCCCCAGACTCTGAAGGAAACATCCTTTAATCAGGCCTATGGTCGA
GATTTAATGGAGGCCCAAGAGTGGTGCAGGAAGTACATGAAATCAGGGAATGTCAAGGACCTCCTCCAAG
CCTGGGACCTCTATTATCATGTGTTCCGACGAATCTCAAAGCCGCGGGCCCGGGATCCACCGGATCTAGA
TAACTGATCATAATCAGCCATACCACATTTGTAGAGGTTTTACTTGCTTTAAAAAACCTCCCACACCTCC
CCCTGAACCTGAAACATAAAATGAATGCAATTGTTGTTGTTAACTTGTTTATTGCAGCTTATAATGGTTA
CAAATAAAGCAATAGCATCACAAATTTCACAAATAAAGCATTTTTTTCACTGCATTCTAGTTGTGGTTTG
TCCAAACTCATCAATGTATCTTAAGGCGTAAATTGTAAGCGTTAATATTTTGTTAAAATTCGCGTTAAAT
TTTTGTTAAATCAGCTCATTTTTTAACCAATAGGCCGAAATCGGCAAAATCCCTTATAAATCAAAAGAAT
AGACCGAGATAGGGT
[37 nt withheld, positions 4006-4042]
AAAGAACGTGGACTCCAACGTCAAAGG
[49 nt withheld, positions 4070-4118]
T
[91 nt withheld, positions 4120-4210]
G
[124 nt withheld, positions 4212-4335]
CAGGTGGCACTTTTCGGGGAAATGTGCGCGGAACCCCTATTTGTTTATTTTTCTAAATACATTCAAATAT
GTATCCGCTCATGAGACAATAACCCTGATAAATGCTTCAATAATATTGAAAAAGGAAGAGTCCTGAGGCG
GAAAGAACCAGCTGTGGAATGTGTGTCAGTTAGGGTGTGGAAAGTCCCCAGGCTCCCCAGCAGGCAGAAG
TATGCAAAGCATGCATCTCAATTAGTCAGCAACCAGGTGTGGAAAGTCCCCAGGCTCCCCAGCAGGCAGA
AGTATGCAAAGCATGCATCTCAATTAGTCAGCAACCATAGTCCCGCCCCTAACTCCGCCCATCCCGCCCC
TAACTCCGCCCAGTTCCGCCCATTCTCCGCCCCATGGCTGACTAATTTTTTTTATTTATGCAGAGGCCGA
GGCCGCCTCGGCCTCTGAGCTATTCCAGAAGTAGTGAGGAGGCTTTTTTGGAGGCCTAGGCTTTTGCAAA
GATCGATCAAGAGACAGGATGAGGATCGTTTCGCATGATTGAACAAGATGGATTGCACGCAGGTTCTCCG
GCCGCTTGGGTGGAGAGGCTATTCGGCTATGACTGGGCACAACAGACAATCGGCTGCTCTGATGCCGCCG
TGTTCCGGCTGTCAGCGCAGGGGCGCCCGGTTCTTTTTGTCAAGACCGACCTGTCCGGTGCCCTGAATGA
ACTGCAAGACGAGGCAGCGCGGCTATCGTGGCTGGCCACGACGGGCGTTCCTTGCGCAGCTGTGCTCGAC
GTTGTCACTGAAGCGGGAAGGGACTGGCTGCTATTGGGCGAAGTGCCGGGGCAGGATCTCCTGTCATCTC
ACCTTGCTCCTGCCGAGAAAGTATCCATCATGGCTGATGCAATGCGGCGGCTGCATACGCTTGATCCGGC
TACCTGCCCATTCGACCACCAAGCGAAACATCGCATCGAGCGAGCACGTACTCGGATGGAAGCCGGTCTT
GTCGATCAGGATGATCTGGACGAAGAGCATCAGGGGCTCGCGCCAGCCGAACTGTTCGCCAGGCTCAAGG
CGAGCATGCCCGACGGCGAGGATCTCGTCGTGACCCATGGCGATGCCTGCTTGCCGAATATCATGGTGGA
AAATGGCCGCTTTTCTGGATTCATCGACTGTGGCCGGCTGGGTGTGGCGGACCGCTATCAGGACATAGCG
TTGGCTACCCGTGATATTGCTGAAGAGCTTGGCGGCGAATGGGCTGACCGCTTCCTCGTGCTTTACGGTA
TCGCCGCTCCCGATTCGCAGCGCATCGCCTTCTATCGCCTTCTTGACGAGTTCTTCTGAGCGGGACTCTG
GGGTTCGAAATGACCGACCAAGCGACGCCCAACCTGCCATCACGAGATTTCGATTCCACCGCCGCCTTCT
ATGAAAGGTTGGGCTTCGGAATCGTTTTCCGGGACGCCGGCTGGATGATCCTCCAGCGCGGGGATCTCAT
GCTGGAGTTCTTCGCCCACCCTAGGGGGAGGCTAACTGAAACACGGAAGGAGACAATACCGGAAGGAACC
CGCGCTATGACGGCAATAAAAAGACAGAATAAAACGCACGGTGTTGGGTCGTTTGTTCATAAACGCGGGG
TTCGGTCCCAGGGCTGGCACTCTGTCGATACCCCACCGAGACCCCATTGGGGCCAATACGCCCGCGTTTC
TTCCTTTTCCCCACCCCACCCCCCAAGTTCGGGTGAAGGCCCAGGGCTCGCAGCCAACGTCGGGGCGGCA
GGCCCTGCCATAGCCTCAGGTTACTCATATATACTTTAGATTGATTTAAAACTTCATTTTTAATTTAAAA
GGATCTAGGTGAAGATCCTTTTTGATAATCTCATGACCAAAATCCCTTAACGTGAGTTTTCGTTCCACTG
AGCGTCAGACCCCGTAGAAAAGATCAAAGGATCTTCTTGAGATCCTTTTTTTCTGCGCGTAATCTGCTGC
TTGCAAACAAAAAAACCACCGCTACCAGCGGTGGTTTGTTTGCCGGATCAAGAGCTACCAACTCTTTTTC
CGAAGGTAACTGGCTTCAGCAGAGCGCAGATACCAAATACTGTCCTTCTAGTGTAGCCGTAGTTAGGCCA
CCACTTCAAGAACTCTGTAGCACCGCCTACATACCTCGCTCTGCTAATCCTGTTACCAGTGGCTGCTGCC
AGTGGCGATAAGTCGTGTCTTACCGGGTTGGACTCAAGACGATAGTTACCGGATAAGGCGCAGCGGTCGG
GCTGAACGGGGGGTTCGTGCACACAGCCCAGCTTGGAGCGAACGACCTACACCGAACTGAGATACCTACA
GCGTGAGCTATGAGAAAGCGCCACGCTTCCCGAAGGGAGAAAGGCGGACAGGTATCCGGTAAGCGGCAGG
GTCGGAACAGGAGAGCGCACGAGGGAGCTTCCAGGGGGAAACGCCTGGTATCTTTATAGTCCTGTCGGGT
TTCGCCACCTCTGACTTGAGCGTCGATTTTTGTGATGCTCGTCAGGGGGGCGGAGCCTATGGAAAAACGC
CAGCAACGCGGCCTTTTTACGGTTCCTGGCCTTTTGCTGGCCTTTTGCTCACATGTTCTTTCCTGCGTTA
TCCCCTGATTCTGTGGATAACCGTATTACCGCCATGCAT
Features (pLannotate 1.2.2; 20 found; start..end, strand, type, name):
     61..364     +  enhancer       CMV enhancer: human cytomegalovirus immediate early enhancer
    365..568     +  promoter       CMV promoter: human cytomegalovirus (CMV) immediate early promoter
    603..1256    +  CDS            TIA1 (fragment): TIA1_HUMAN - Experimental evidence at protein level: Swiss-Prot protein existence level 1. Involved in alternative pre-RNA splicing and regulation of mRNA translation by binding to AU-rich elements (AREs) located in mRNA 3' untranslated regions (3' UTRs). Possesses nucleolytic activity against cytotoxic lymphocyte target cells. May be involved in apoptosis. From Homo sapiens (Human).
   1272..1988    +  CDS            ECFP: ECFP is a basic (constitutively fluorescent) cyan fluorescent protein published in 1996, derived from Aequorea victoria. It has low acid sensitivity.
   2001..2279    +  CDS            FRB*: T2098L mutant of FKBP-rapamycin binding domain of human FRAP binds synthetic ligands such as AP21967
   2370..2648    +  CDS            FRB*: T2098L mutant of FKBP-rapamycin binding domain of human FRAP binds synthetic ligands such as AP21967
   2691..2969    +  CDS            FRB*: T2098L mutant of FKBP-rapamycin binding domain of human FRAP binds synthetic ligands such as AP21967
   3012..3290    +  CDS            FRB*: T2098L mutant of FKBP-rapamycin binding domain of human FRAP binds synthetic ligands such as AP21967
   3333..3611    +  CDS            FRB*: T2098L mutant of FKBP-rapamycin binding domain of human FRAP binds synthetic ligands such as AP21967
   3612..3633    +  misc_feature   MCS (fragment): multiple cloning site
   3645..3729    +  CDS            large T antigen (fragment): large T antigen from SV40 (simian virus 40)
   3752..3873    +  polyA_signal   SV40 poly(A) signal: SV40 polyadenylation signal
   3907..4335    -  rep_origin     f1 ori (sequence partly withheld): f1 bacteriophage origin of replication; arrow indicates direction of (+) strand synthesis
   4362..4466    +  promoter       AmpR promoter: bla
   4468..4825    +  promoter       SV40 promoter: SV40 enhancer and early promoter
   4860..5654    +  CDS            NeoR/KanR: aminoglycoside phosphotransferase from Tn5; aph(3')-II (or nptII); confers resistance to neomycin, kanamycin, and G418 (Geneticin®)
   5675..5827    +  CDS            ble (fragment): BLE_KLEPN - Experimental evidence at protein level: Swiss-Prot protein existence level 1. Binding protein with a strong affinity to the bleomycin family of antibiotics. Binds to CL990; an antimitotic-antibiotic compound. From Klebsiella pneumoniae.
   5886..5933    +  polyA_signal   HSV TK poly(A) signal: herpes simplex virus thymidine kinase polyadenylation signal (Cole and Stacy, 1985)
   6024..6040    -  polyA_signal   bGH poly(A) signal (fragment): bovine growth hormone polyadenylation signal
   6262..6850    +  rep_origin     ori: high-copy-number ColE1/pMB1/pBR322/pUC origin of replication
