>Addgene plasmid #103780 | TIA1 RRM-CFP-FRBx5 | addgene full sequence | sequence record 199214 | Addgene NGS Result
TAGTTATTAATAGTAATCAATTACGGGGTCATTAGTTCATAGCCCATATATGGAGTTCCGCGTTACATAA
CTTACGGTAAATGGCCCGCCTGGCTGACCGCCCAACGACCCCCGCCCATTGACGTCAATAATGACGTATG
TTCCCATAGTAACGCCAATAGGGACTTTCCATTGACGTCAATGGGTGGAGTATTTACGGTAAACTGCCCA
CTTGGCAGTACATCAAGTGTATCATATGCCAAGTACGCCCCCTATTGACGTCAATGACGGTAAATGGCCC
GCCTGGCATTATGCCCAGTACATGACCTTATGGGACTTTCCTACTTGGCAGTACATCTACGTATTAGTCA
TCGCTATTACCATGGTGATGCGGTTTTGGCAGTACATCAATGGGCGTGGATAGCGGTTTGACTCACGGGG
ATTTCCAAGTCTCCACCCCATTGACGTCAATGGGAGTTTGTTTTGGCACCAAAATCAACGGGACTTTCCA
AAATGTCGTAACAACTCCGCCCCATTGACGCAAATGGGCGGTAGGCGTGTACGGTGGGAGGTCTATATAA
GCAGAGCTGGTTTAGTGAACCGTCAGATCCGCTAGCGCCACCATGGAGGACGAGATGCCCAAGACTCTAT
ACGTCGGTAACCTTTCCAGAGATGTGACAGAAGCTCTAATTCTGCAACTCTTTAGCCAGATTGGACCTTG
TAAAAACTGCAAAATGATTATGGATACAGCTGGAAATGATCCCTATTGTTTTGTGGAGTTTCATGAGCAT
CGTCATGCAGCTGCAGCATTAGCTGCTATGAATGGACGGAAGATAATGGGTAAGGAAGTCAAAGTGAATT
GGGCAACAACCCCTAGCAGTCAAAAGAAAGATACAAGCAATCATTTCCATGTCTTTGTTGGTGATCTCAG
CCCAGAAATTACAACTGAAGATATAAAAGCTGCTTTTGCACCATTTGGAAGAATATCAGATGCCCGAGTG
GTAAAAGACATGGCAACAGGAAAGTCTAAGGGATATGGCTTTGTCTCCTTTTTCAACAAATGGGATGCTG
AAAACGCCATTCAACAGATGGGTGGCCAGTGGCTTGGTGGAAGACAAATCAGAACTAACTGGGCAACCCG
AAAGCCTCCCGCTCCAAAGAGTACATATGAGTCAAATACCAAACAGCTATCATATGATGAGGTTGTAAAT
CAGTCTAGTCCAAGCAACTGTACTGTATACTGTGGAGGTGTTACTTCTGGGCTAACAGAACAACTAGGAC
CGGTCGCCACCATGGTGAGCAAGGGCGAGGAGCTGTTCACCGGGGTGGTGCCCATCCTGGTCGAGCTGGA
CGGCGACGTAAACGGCCACAAGTTCAGCGTGTCCGGCGAGGGCGAGGGCGATGCCACCTACGGCAAGCTG
ACCCTGAAGTTCATCTGCACCACCGGCAAGCTGCCCGTGCCCTGGCCCACCCTCGTGACCACCCTGACCT
GGGGCGTGCAGTGCTTCAGCCGCTACCCCGACCACATGAAGCAGCACGACTTCTTCAAGTCCGCCATGCC
CGAAGGCTACGTCCAGGAGCGCACCATCTTCTTCAAGGACGACGGCAACTACAAGACCCGCGCCGAGGTG
AAGTTCGAGGGCGACACCCTGGTGAACCGCATCGAGCTGAAGGGCATCGACTTCAAGGAGGACGGCAACA
TCCTGGGGCACAAGCTGGAGTACAACTACATCAGCCACAACGTCTATATCACCGCCGACAAGCAGAAGAA
CGGCATCAAGGCCAACTTCAAGATCCGCCACAACATCGAGGACGGCAGCGTGCAGCTCGCCGACCACTAC
CAGCAGAACACCCCCATCGGCGACGGCCCCGTGCTGCTGCCCGACAACCACTACCTGAGCACCCAGTCCG
CCCTGAGCAAAGACCCCAACGAGAAGCGCGATCACATGGTCCTGCTGGAGTTCGTGACCGCCGCCGGGAT
CACTCTCGGCATGGACGAGCTGTACAAGGGAGCAAGTGGAATCCTCTGGCATGAGATGTGGCATGAAGGC
CTGGAAGAGGCATCTCGTTTGTACTTTGGGGAAAGGAACGTGAAAGGCATGTTTGAGGTGCTGGAGCCCT
TGCATGCTATGATGGAACGGGGCCCCCAGACTCTGAAGGAAACATCCTTTAATCAGGCCTATGGTCGAGA
TTTAATGGAGGCCCAAGAGTGGTGCAGGAAGTACATGAAATCAGGGAATGTCAAGGACCTCCTCCAAGCC
TGGGACCTCTATTATCATGTGTTCCGACGAATCTCAAAGAGTGCTGGTGGTAGTGCTGGTGGTAGTGCTG
GTGGTACTGGTGGTCCTCGAGCTAGTGCTGGTGGTAGTGCTGGTGGTAGTGCTGGTGGTATCCTCTGGCA
TGAGATGTGGCATGAAGGCCTGGAAGAGGCATCTCGTTTGTACTTTGGGGAAAGGAACGTGAAAGGCATG
TTTGAGGTGCTGGAGCCCTTGCATGCTATGATGGAACGGGGCCCCCAGACTCTGAAGGAAACATCCTTTA
ATCAGGCCTATGGTCGAGATTTAATGGAGGCCCAAGAGTGGTGCAGGAAGTACATGAAATCAGGGAATGT
CAAGGACCTCCTCCAAGCCTGGGACCTCTATTATCATGTGTTCCGACGAATCTCAAAGAAGCTTAGTGCT
GGTGGTAGTGCTGGTGGTAGTGCTGGTGGTATCCTCTGGCATGAGATGTGGCATGAAGGCCTGGAAGAGG
CATCTCGTTTGTACTTTGGGGAAAGGAACGTGAAAGGCATGTTTGAGGTGCTGGAGCCCTTGCATGCTAT
GATGGAACGGGGCCCCCAGACTCTGAAGGAAACATCCTTTAATCAGGCCTATGGTCGAGATTTAATGGAG
GCCCAAGAGTGGTGCAGGAAGTACATGAAATCAGGGAATGTCAAGGACCTCCTCCAAGCCTGGGACCTCT
ATTATCATGTGTTCCGACGAATCTCAAAGGAATTCAGTGCTGGTGGTAGTGCTGGTGGTAGTGCTGGTGG
TATCCTCTGGCATGAGATGTGGCATGAAGGCCTGGAAGAGGCATCTCGTTTGTACTTTGGGGAAAGGAAC
GTGAAAGGCATGTTTGAGGTGCTGGAGCCCTTGCATGCTATGATGGAACGGGGCCCCCAGACTCTGAAGG
AAACATCCTTTAATCAGGCCTATGGTCGAGATTTAATGGAGGCCCAAGAGTGGTGCAGGAAGTACATGAA
ATCAGGGAATGTCAAGGACCTCCTCCAAGCCTGGGACCTCTATTATCATGTGTTCCGACGAATCTCAAAG
GTCGACAGTGCTGGTGGTAGTGCTGGTGGTAGTGCTGGTGGTATCCTCTGGCATGAGATGTGGCATGAAG
GCCTGGAAGAGGCATCTCGTTTGTACTTTGGGGAAAGGAACGTGAAAGGCATGTTTGAGGTGCTGGAGCC
CTTGCATGCTATGATGGAACGGGGCCCCCAGACTCTGAAGGAAACATCCTTTAATCAGGCCTATGGTCGA
GATTTAATGGAGGCCCAAGAGTGGTGCAGGAAGTACATGAAATCAGGGAATGTCAAGGACCTCCTCCAAG
CCTGGGACCTCTATTATCATGTGTTCCGACGAATCTCAAAGCCGCGGGCCCGGGATCCACCGGATCTAGA
TAACTGATCATAATCAGCCATACCACATTTGTAGAGGTTTTACTTGCTTTAAAAAACCTCCCACACCTCC
CCCTGAACCTGAAACATAAAATGAATGCAATTGTTGTTGTTAACTTGTTTATTGCAGCTTATAATGGTTA
CAAATAAAGCAATAGCATCACAAATTTCACAAATAAAGCATTTTTTTCACTGCATTCTAGTTGTGGTTTG
TCCAAACTCATCAATGTATCTTAAGGCGTAAATTGTAAGCGTTAATATTTTGTTAAAATTCGCGTTAAAT
TTTTGTTAAATCAGCTCATTTTTTAACCAATAGGCCGAAATCGGCAAAATCCCTTATAAATCAAAAGAAT
AGACCGAGATAGGGT
[37 nt withheld, positions 4006-4042]
AAAGAACGTGGACTCCAACGTCAAAGG
[49 nt withheld, positions 4070-4118]
T
[91 nt withheld, positions 4120-4210]
G
[124 nt withheld, positions 4212-4335]
CAGGTGGCACTTTTCGGGGAAATGTGCGCGGAACCCCTATTTGTTTATTTTTCTAAATACATTCAAATAT
GTATCCGCTCATGAGACAATAACCCTGATAAATGCTTCAATAATATTGAAAAAGGAAGAGTCCTGAGGCG
GAAAGAACCAGCTGTGGAATGTGTGTCAGTTAGGGTGTGGAAAGTCCCCAGGCTCCCCAGCAGGCAGAAG
TATGCAAAGCATGCATCTCAATTAGTCAGCAACCAGGTGTGGAAAGTCCCCAGGCTCCCCAGCAGGCAGA
AGTATGCAAAGCATGCATCTCAATTAGTCAGCAACCATAGTCCCGCCCCTAACTCCGCCCATCCCGCCCC
TAACTCCGCCCAGTTCCGCCCATTCTCCGCCCCATGGCTGACTAATTTTTTTTATTTATGCAGAGGCCGA
GGCCGCCTCGGCCTCTGAGCTATTCCAGAAGTAGTGAGGAGGCTTTTTTGGAGGCCTAGGCTTTTGCAAA
GATCGATCAAGAGACAGGATGAGGATCGTTTCGCATGATTGAACAAGATGGATTGCACGCAGGTTCTCCG
GCCGCTTGGGTGGAGAGGCTATTCGGCTATGACTGGGCACAACAGACAATCGGCTGCTCTGATGCCGCCG
TGTTCCGGCTGTCAGCGCAGGGGCGCCCGGTTCTTTTTGTCAAGACCGACCTGTCCGGTGCCCTGAATGA
ACTGCAAGACGAGGCAGCGCGGCTATCGTGGCTGGCCACGACGGGCGTTCCTTGCGCAGCTGTGCTCGAC
GTTGTCACTGAAGCGGGAAGGGACTGGCTGCTATTGGGCGAAGTGCCGGGGCAGGATCTCCTGTCATCTC
ACCTTGCTCCTGCCGAGAAAGTATCCATCATGGCTGATGCAATGCGGCGGCTGCATACGCTTGATCCGGC
TACCTGCCCATTCGACCACCAAGCGAAACATCGCATCGAGCGAGCACGTACTCGGATGGAAGCCGGTCTT
GTCGATCAGGATGATCTGGACGAAGAGCATCAGGGGCTCGCGCCAGCCGAACTGTTCGCCAGGCTCAAGG
CGAGCATGCCCGACGGCGAGGATCTCGTCGTGACCCATGGCGATGCCTGCTTGCCGAATATCATGGTGGA
AAATGGCCGCTTTTCTGGATTCATCGACTGTGGCCGGCTGGGTGTGGCGGACCGCTATCAGGACATAGCG
TTGGCTACCCGTGATATTGCTGAAGAGCTTGGCGGCGAATGGGCTGACCGCTTCCTCGTGCTTTACGGTA
TCGCCGCTCCCGATTCGCAGCGCATCGCCTTCTATCGCCTTCTTGACGAGTTCTTCTGAGCGGGACTCTG
GGGTTCGAAATGACCGACCAAGCGACGCCCAACCTGCCATCACGAGATTTCGATTCCACCGCCGCCTTCT
ATGAAAGGTTGGGCTTCGGAATCGTTTTCCGGGACGCCGGCTGGATGATCCTCCAGCGCGGGGATCTCAT
GCTGGAGTTCTTCGCCCACCCTAGGGGGAGGCTAACTGAAACACGGAAGGAGACAATACCGGAAGGAACC
CGCGCTATGACGGCAATAAAAAGACAGAATAAAACGCACGGTGTTGGGTCGTTTGTTCATAAACGCGGGG
TTCGGTCCCAGGGCTGGCACTCTGTCGATACCCCACCGAGACCCCATTGGGGCCAATACGCCCGCGTTTC
TTCCTTTTCCCCACCCCACCCCCCAAGTTCGGGTGAAGGCCCAGGGCTCGCAGCCAACGTCGGGGCGGCA
GGCCCTGCCATAGCCTCAGGTTACTCATATATACTTTAGATTGATTTAAAACTTCATTTTTAATTTAAAA
GGATCTAGGTGAAGATCCTTTTTGATAATCTCATGACCAAAATCCCTTAACGTGAGTTTTCGTTCCACTG
AGCGTCAGACCCCGTAGAAAAGATCAAAGGATCTTCTTGAGATCCTTTTTTTCTGCGCGTAATCTGCTGC
TTGCAAACAAAAAAACCACCGCTACCAGCGGTGGTTTGTTTGCCGGATCAAGAGCTACCAACTCTTTTTC
CGAAGGTAACTGGCTTCAGCAGAGCGCAGATACCAAATACTGTTCTTCTAGTGTAGCCGTAGTTAGGCCA
CCACTTCAAGAACTCTGTATCACCGCCTACATACCTCGCTCTGCTAATCCTGTTACCAGTGGCTGCTGCC
AGTGGCGATAAGTCGTGTCTTACCGGGTTGGACTCAAGACGATAGTTACCGGATAAGGCGCAGCGGTCGG
GCTGAACGGGGGGTTCGTGCACACAGCCCAGCTTGGAGCGAACGACCTACACCGAACTGAGATACCTACA
GCGTGAGCTATGAGAAAGCGCCACGCTTCCCGAAGGGAGAAAGGCGGACAGGTATCCGGTAAGCGGCAGG
GTCGGAACAGGAGAGCGCACGAGGGAGCTTCCAGGGGGAAACGCCTGGTATCTTTATAGTCCTGTCGGGT
TTCGCCACCTCTGACTTGAGCGTCGATTTTTGTGATGCTCGTCAGGGGGGCGGAGCCTATGGAAAAACGC
CAGCAACGCGGCCTTTTTACGGTTCCTGGCCTTTTGCTGGCCTTTTGCTCACATGTTCTTTCCTGCGTTA
TCCCCTGATTCTGTGGATAACCGTATTACCGCCATGCAT
Features (pLannotate 1.2.2; 20 found; start..end, strand, type, name):
     61..364     +  enhancer       CMV enhancer: human cytomegalovirus immediate early enhancer
    365..568     +  promoter       CMV promoter: human cytomegalovirus (CMV) immediate early promoter
    603..1256    +  CDS            TIA1 (fragment): TIA1_HUMAN - Experimental evidence at protein level: Swiss-Prot protein existence level 1. Involved in alternative pre-RNA splicing and regulation of mRNA translation by binding to AU-rich elements (AREs) located in mRNA 3' untranslated regions (3' UTRs). Possesses nucleolytic activity against cytotoxic lymphocyte target cells. May be involved in apoptosis. From Homo sapiens (Human).
   1272..1988    +  CDS            ECFP: ECFP is a basic (constitutively fluorescent) cyan fluorescent protein published in 1996, derived from Aequorea victoria. It has low acid sensitivity.
   2001..2279    +  CDS            FRB*: T2098L mutant of FKBP-rapamycin binding domain of human FRAP binds synthetic ligands such as AP21967
   2370..2648    +  CDS            FRB*: T2098L mutant of FKBP-rapamycin binding domain of human FRAP binds synthetic ligands such as AP21967
   2691..2969    +  CDS            FRB*: T2098L mutant of FKBP-rapamycin binding domain of human FRAP binds synthetic ligands such as AP21967
   3012..3290    +  CDS            FRB*: T2098L mutant of FKBP-rapamycin binding domain of human FRAP binds synthetic ligands such as AP21967
   3333..3611    +  CDS            FRB*: T2098L mutant of FKBP-rapamycin binding domain of human FRAP binds synthetic ligands such as AP21967
   3612..3633    +  misc_feature   MCS (fragment): multiple cloning site
   3645..3729    +  CDS            large T antigen (fragment): large T antigen from SV40 (simian virus 40)
   3752..3873    +  polyA_signal   SV40 poly(A) signal: SV40 polyadenylation signal
   3907..4335    -  rep_origin     f1 ori (sequence partly withheld): f1 bacteriophage origin of replication; arrow indicates direction of (+) strand synthesis
   4362..4466    +  promoter       AmpR promoter: bla
   4468..4825    +  promoter       SV40 promoter: SV40 enhancer and early promoter
   4860..5654    +  CDS            NeoR/KanR: aminoglycoside phosphotransferase from Tn5; aph(3')-II (or nptII); confers resistance to neomycin, kanamycin, and G418 (Geneticin®)
   5675..5827    +  CDS            ble (fragment): BLE_KLEPN - Experimental evidence at protein level: Swiss-Prot protein existence level 1. Binding protein with a strong affinity to the bleomycin family of antibiotics. Binds to CL990; an antimitotic-antibiotic compound. From Klebsiella pneumoniae.
   5886..5933    +  polyA_signal   HSV TK poly(A) signal: herpes simplex virus thymidine kinase polyadenylation signal (Cole and Stacy, 1985)
   6024..6040    -  polyA_signal   bGH poly(A) signal (fragment): bovine growth hormone polyadenylation signal
   6262..6850    +  rep_origin     ori: high-copy-number ColE1/pMB1/pBR322/pUC origin of replication
