[The description below was written by a language model from this plasmid's Addgene catalogue record and pLannotate feature annotations shown in this document.]
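Description:
TIA1 RRM-CFP-FRBx5 is a mammalian expression plasmid of about 7 kb built on the Clontech pECFP-C1 backbone. It is propagated in E. coli through a high-copy ColE1/pUC-type origin and also carries an f1 phage origin. A single NeoR/KanR (aminoglycoside phosphotransferase) gene sits behind tandem bacterial (bla-type) and SV40 early promoters and ends with the HSV TK polyadenylation signal. This gene provides kanamycin selection in bacteria and G418 selection in transfected mammalian cells. The short ble, bGH poly(A) and SV40 large T antigen fragments in the annotation appear to be backbone remnants rather than functional parts.

The payload is one synthetic open reading frame driven by the CMV immediate-early enhancer and promoter and terminated by the SV40 poly(A) signal. It starts with a fragment of human TIA1, an RNA-binding protein that recognises AU-rich elements in mRNA; the construct name identifies this fragment as the RNA recognition motif (RRM) region. ECFP follows as a cyan fluorescent reporter, and after it come five tandem copies of the FRB domain separated by short linkers. The annotation software matched these copies to the T2098L FRB variant, which binds rapamycin analogues.

The record gives the purpose as expressing an iPOLYMER component in mammalian cells. FRB dimerises with FKBP in the presence of rapamycin-type ligands, so a pentavalent FRB protein can be chemically crosslinked with a multivalent FKBP partner, which would have to be supplied from a separate construct. According to the associated publication's title, such multivalent interactions are used to produce intracellular hydrogels and synthetic RNA granules. The TIA1 RRM portion would presumably bring RNA binding to these assemblies, and the CFP allows them to be imaged.
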