Addgene plasmid #103780: TIA1 RRM-CFP-FRBx5
Purpose: expresses iPOLYMER component in mammalian cells
Depositing lab: Takanari Inoue. Depositing organization: Johns Hopkins University and School of Medicine. Publication: Intracellular production of hydrogels and synthetic RNA granules by multivalent molecular interactions. Nakamura H, Lee AA, Afshar AS, Watanabe S, Rho E, Razavi S, Suarez A, Lin YC, Tanigawa M, Huang B, DeRose R, Bobb D, Hong W, Gabelli SB, Goutsias J, Inoue T. Nat Mater. 2017 Nov 6. pii: nmat5006. doi: 10.1038/nmat5006. PubMed 29115293.
Backbone
  Vector backbone: pECFP-C1
  Backbone manufacturer: Clontech
  Backbone size w/o insert (bp): 4700
  Total vector size (bp): 6964
  Vector type: Mammalian Expression
  Selectable markers: Neomycin (select with G418)
Growth in bacteria
  Bacterial resistance: Kanamycin, 50 μg/mL
  Growth temperature: 37°C
  Growth strain: DH5alpha
  Copy number: Unknown
Gene/Insert
  Gene/Insert name: TIA1 RRM-CFP-FRBx5
  Species: Synthetic
  Promoter: CMV
  Cloning method: Restriction Enzyme; 5′ cloning site PstI (destroyed during cloning); 3′ cloning site EcoRI (destroyed during cloning)
  Sequencing primers: 5′ GGAGGTCTATATAAGCAGAGC
Terms and licenses: Academic/Nonprofit Terms; Industry Terms: Not Available to Industry
How to cite: TIA1 RRM-CFP-FRBx5 was a gift from Takanari Inoue (Addgene plasmid # 103780 ; http://n2t.net/addgene:103780 ; RRID:Addgene_103780)
